Addgene plasmid #160174: 32 pCOLI_S_HA
Purpose: (Empty Backbone) N-term HA 3C cleavable Spec resistant bacterial expression vector
Depositing lab: John Weir. Depositing organization: Friedrich Miescher Laboratory. Publication: InteBac - An integrated bacterial and baculovirus expression vector suite. Altmannova V, Blaha A, Astrinidis S, Reichle H, Weir JR. Protein Sci. 2020 Sep 21. doi: 10.1002/pro.3957. PubMed 32955754.
Backbone
  Vector backbone: pCDF
  Modifications to backbone: Custom MCS added to the vector for full compatibility within the InteBac system. 3C cleavable 6xHis-3xHA fusion added to N-terminus.
  Vector type: Bacterial Expression
  Promoter: T7
  Tag / fusion protein: 6xHis (N terminal on backbone); 3xHA (N terminal on backbone)
Growth in bacteria
  Bacterial resistance: Spectinomycin and Streptomycin, 50 & 50 μg/mL
  Growth temperature: 37°C
  Growth strain: DH5alpha
  Copy number: Unknown
Gene/Insert
  Cloning method: Gibson Cloning
  Sequencing primers: 5′ T7_fwd; 3′ T7_rev
Terms and licenses: Academic/Nonprofit Terms; Industry Terms: Not Available to Industry
Depositor comments: Addgene NGS was unable to completely resolve all bases in the CloDF13 Origin. The plasmid has been successfully propagated at Addgene and these ambiguous bases do not appear to have a functional impact on the plasmid
How to cite: 32 pCOLI_S_HA was a gift from John Weir (Addgene plasmid # 160174 ; http://n2t.net/addgene:160174 ; RRID:Addgene_160174)
