[The description below was written by a language model from this plasmid's Addgene catalogue record and pLannotate feature annotations shown in this document.]
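Description:
32 pCOLI_S_HA is an empty bacterial expression backbone of about 2.56 kb, derived from pCDF and belonging to the InteBac suite of mutually compatible bacterial and baculovirus expression vectors. It replicates in E. coli from the CloDF13 origin, which is compatible with other common replicons and so allows co-maintenance with additional plasmids for co-expression. Selection is provided by the aadA aminoglycoside adenylyltransferase gene (SmR), which confers resistance to spectinomycin and streptomycin and lies immediately downstream of a bla-type (AmpR) promoter on the same strand, which presumably drives it. The record lists the copy number as unknown.

The expression cassette consists of a T7 promoter, the efficient phage T7 gene 10 ribosome binding site and a T7 terminator, so expression requires a host supplying T7 RNA polymerase. According to the catalogue entry, the backbone encodes an N-terminal 6xHis-3xHA fusion that can be removed with 3C protease, followed by a custom multiple cloning site shared across the InteBac system. Genes of interest are inserted by Gibson assembly. The automated annotation does not label the His/HA tag, the 3C site or the MCS, although an unannotated stretch between the RBS and terminator is where they would be expected. Neither a lac operator nor a lacI gene is annotated. The short TcR and SET1 fragments and the CAP binding site are probably backbone remnants or partial matches rather than functional elements.

The depositor and repository-sequenced records give the same feature layout and differ by one nucleotide in length. The repository notes that some bases in the CloDF13 origin could not be resolved, with no apparent effect on propagation. The vector is suited to producing HA-tagged, affinity-purifiable recombinant proteins in E. coli.
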