Features (pLannotate 1.2.2; 9 found; start..end, strand, type, name):
    128..219     -  promoter       AmpR promoter: bla
    267..1005    -  rep_origin     CloDF13 ori: Plasmids containing the CloDF13 (CDF) origin of replication can be propagated in E. coli cells that contain additional plasmids with compatible origins.
   1102..1166    -  CDS            TcR (fragment): tetracycline efflux protein; tet; confers resistance to tetracycline
   1181..1202    -  protein_bind   CAP binding site: CAP binding activates transcription in the presence of cAMP. E. coli catabolite activator protein
   1215..1233    +  promoter       T7 promoter: promoter for bacteriophage T7 RNA polymerase
   1271..1293    +  RBS            RBS: efficient ribosome binding site from bacteriophage T7 gene 10 (Olins and Rangwala, 1989)
   1621..1670    +  CDS            SET1 (fragment): solubility-enhancement tag derived from T7 phage gene 10B
   1678..1725    +  terminator     T7 terminator: transcription terminator for bacteriophage T7 RNA polymerase
   1896..127     -  CDS            SmR (across the origin): aminoglycoside adenylyltransferase (Murphy, 1985); aadA; confers resistance to spectinomycin and streptomycin
>Addgene plasmid #160174 | 32 pCOLI_S_HA | depositor full sequence | sequence record 310329 | 32 pCOLI_S_HA sequence 2560 bps
TCAGGCCGCCATCCACTGCGGAGCCGTACAAATGTACGGCCAGCAACGTCGGTTCGAGATGGCGCTCGAT
GACGCCAACTACCTCTGATAGTTGAGTCGATACTTCGGCGATCACCGCTTCCCTCATACTCTTCCTTTTT
CAATATTATTGAAGCATTTATCAGGGTTATTGTCTCATGAGCGGATACATATTTGAATGTATTTAGAAAA
ATAAACAAATAGCTAGCTCACTCGGTCGCTACGCTCCGGGCGTGAGACTGCGGCGGGCGCTGCGGACACA
TACAAAGTTACCCACAGATTCCGTGGATAAGCAGGGGACTAACATGTGAGGCAAAACAGCAGGGCCGCGC
CGGTGGCGTTTTTCCATAGGCTCCGCCCTCCTGCCAGAGTTCACATAAACAGACGCTTTTCCGGTGCATC
TGTGGGAGCCGTGAGGCTCAACCATGAATCTGACAGTACGGGCGAAACCCGACAGGACTTAAAGATCCCC
ACCGTTTCCGGCGGGTCGCTCCCTCTTGCGCTCTCCTGTTCCGACCCTGCCGTTTACCGGATACCTGTTC
CGCCTTTCTCCCTTACGGGAAGTGTGGCGCTTTCTCATAGCTCACACACTGGTATCTCGGCTCGGTGTAG
GTCGTTCGCTCCAAGCTGGGCTGTAAGCAAGAACTCCCCGTTCAGCCCGACTGCTGCGCCTTATCCGGTA
ACTGTTCACTTGAGTCCAACCCGGAAAAGCACGGTAAAACGCCACTGGCAGCAGCCATTGGTAACTGGGA
GTTCGCAGAGGATTTGTTTAGCTAAACACGCGGTTGCTCTTGAAGTGTGCGCCAAAGTCCGGCTACACTG
GAAGGACAGATTTGGTTGCTGTGCTCTGCGAAAGCCAGTTACCACGGTTAAGCAGTTCCCCAACTGACTT
AACCTTCGATCAAACCACCTCCCCAGGTGGTTTTTTCGTTTACAGGGCAAAAGATTACGCGCAGAAAAAA
AGGATCTCAAGAAGATCCTTTGATCTTTTCTACTGAACCGCTCTAGATTTCAGTGCAATTTATCTCTTCA
AATGTAGCACCTGAAGTCAGCCCCATACGATATAAGTTGTAATTCTCATGTTAGTCATGCCCCGCGCCCA
CCGGAAGGAGCTGACTGGGTTGAAGGCTCTCAAGGGCATCGGTCGAGATCCCGGTGCCTAATGAGTGAGC
TAACTTACATTAATTGCGTTGCGCTAATACGACTCACTATAGGGAGACCACAACGGTTTCCCTCCGGCTC
CGGAAATAATTTTGTTTAACTTTAAGAAGGAGATATACATATGGGGAGTTCGCACCATCATCACCACCAT
AGCTCTGGCTCCTATCCGTATGACGTGCCAGACTATGCTGGTAGCTATCCTTACGATGTCCCCGATTATG
CGGGATCTTATCCATACGATGTGCCAGACTATGCAAGTTCAGGTTCCCTGGAAGTTCTGTTCCAGGGGCC
CGGATCCCGGTCCGACATATGAGCGCGCGGAATTCAAAGGCCTACGTCGACGAGCTCACTAGTCGCGGCC
GCTTTCGAATCTAGAGCCTGCAGTCTCGACAAGCTTGTCGAGAAGTACTAGAGGATGTACAACGCGTGCG
CGCTGATCCGGCTGCTAACAAAGCCCGAAAGGAAGCTGAGTTGGCTGCTGCCACCGCTGAGCAATAACTA
GCATAACCCCTTGGGGCCTCTAAACGGGTCTTGAGGGGTTTTTTGCTGAAACCTCAGGCATTTGAGAAGC
ACACGGTCACACTGCTTCCGGTAGTCAATAAACCGGTAAACCAGCAATAGACATAAGCGGCTATTTAACG
ACCCTGCCCTGAACCGACGACCGGGTCATCGTGGCCGGATCTTGCGGCCCCTCGGCTTGAACGAATTGTT
AGACATTATTTGCCGACTACCTTGGTGATCTCGCCTTTCACGTAGTGGACAAATTCTTCCAACTGATCTG
CGCGCGAGGCCAAGCGATCTTCTTCTTGTCCAAGATAAGCCTGTCTAGCTTCAAGTATGACGGGCTGATA
CTGGGCCGGCAGGCGCTCCATTGCCCAGTCGGCAGCGACATCCTTCGGCGCGATTTTGCCGGTTACTGCG
CTGTACCAAATGCGGGACAACGTAAGCACTACATTTCGCTCATCGCCAGCCCAGTCGGGCGGCGAGTTCC
ATAGCGTTAAGGTTTCATTTAGCGCCTCAAATAGATCCTGTTCAGGAACCGGATCAAAGAGTTCCTCCGC
CGCTGGACCTACCAAGGCAACGCTATGTTCTCTTGCTTTTGTCAGCAAGATAGCCAGATCAATGTCGATC
GTGGCTGGCTCGAAGATACCTGCAAGAATGTCATTGCGCTGCCATTCTCCAAATTGCAGTTCGCGCTTAG
CTGGATAACGCCACGGAATGATGTCGTCGTGCACAACAATGGTGACTTCTACAGCGCGGAGAATCTCGCT
CTCTCCAGGGGAAGCCGAAGTTTCCAAAAGGTCGTTGATCAAAGCTCGCCGCGTTGTTTCATCAAGCCTT
ACGGTCACCGTAACCAGCAAATCAATATCACTGTGTGGCT
