Features (pLannotate 1.2.2; 9 found; start..end, strand, type, name):
    128..219     -  promoter       AmpR promoter: bla
    267..1006    -  rep_origin     CloDF13 ori: Plasmids containing the CloDF13 (CDF) origin of replication can be propagated in E. coli cells that contain additional plasmids with compatible origins.
   1103..1167    -  CDS            TcR (fragment): tetracycline efflux protein; tet; confers resistance to tetracycline
   1182..1203    -  protein_bind   CAP binding site: CAP binding activates transcription in the presence of cAMP. E. coli catabolite activator protein
   1216..1234    +  promoter       T7 promoter: promoter for bacteriophage T7 RNA polymerase
   1272..1294    +  RBS            RBS: efficient ribosome binding site from bacteriophage T7 gene 10 (Olins and Rangwala, 1989)
   1622..1671    +  CDS            SET1 (fragment): solubility-enhancement tag derived from T7 phage gene 10B
   1679..1726    +  terminator     T7 terminator: transcription terminator for bacteriophage T7 RNA polymerase
   1897..127     -  CDS            SmR (across the origin): aminoglycoside adenylyltransferase (Murphy, 1985); aadA; confers resistance to spectinomycin and streptomycin
>Addgene plasmid #160174 | 32 pCOLI_S_HA | addgene full sequence | sequence record 319354 | Addgene NGS Result
TCAGGCCGCCATCCACTGCGGAGCCGTACAAATGTACGGCCAGCAACGTCGGTTCGAGATGGCGCTCGAT
GACGCCAACTACCTCTGATAGTTGAGTCGATACTTCGGCGATCACCGCTTCCCTCATACTCTTCCTTTTT
CAATATTATTGAAGCATTTATCAGGGTTATTGTCTCATGAGCGGATACATATTTGAATGTATTTAGAAAA
ATAAACAAATAGCTAGCTCACTCGGTCGCTACGCTCCGGGCGTGAGACTGCGGCGGGCGCTGCGGACACA
TACAAAGTTACCCACAGATTCCGTGGATAAGCAGGGGACTAACATGTGAGGCAAAACAGCAGGGCCGCGC
CGGTGGCGTTTTTCCATAGGCTCCGCCCTCCTGCCAGAGTTCACATAAACAGACGCTTTTCCGGTGCATC
TGTGGGAGCCGTGAGGCTCAACCATGAATCTGACAGTACGGGCGAAACCCGACAGGACTTAAAGATCCCC
ACCGTTTCCGGCGGGTCGCTCCCTCTTGCGCTCTCCTGTTCCGACCCTGCCGTTTACCGGATACCTGTTC
CGCCTTTCTCCCTTACGGGAAGTGTGGCGCTTTCTCATAGCTCACACACTGGTATCTCGGCTCGGTGTAG
GTCGTTCGCTCCAAGCTGGGCTGTAAGCAAGAACTCCCCGTTCAGCCCGACTGCTGCGCCTTATCCGGTA
ACTGTTCACTTGAGTCCAACCCGGAAAAGCACGGTAAAACGCCACTGGCAGCAGCCATTGGTAACTGGGA
GTTCGCAGAGGATTTGTTTAGCTAAACACGCGGTTGCTCTTGAAGTGTGCGCCAAAGTCCGGCTACACTG
GAAGGACAGATTTGGTTGCTGTGCTCTGCGAAAGCCAGTTACCACGGTTAAGNCAGTTSSSSAACTGNCT
TAACCTTCGATCAAACCACCTCCCCAGGTGGTTTTTTCGWTTACAGGGCAAAAGATTACGCGCAGAAAAA
AAGGATCTCAAGAAGATCCTTTGATCTTTTCTACTGAACCGCTCTAGATTTCAGTGCAATTTATCTCTTC
AAATGTAGCACCTGAAGTCAGCCCCATACGATATAAGTTGTAATTCTCATGTTAGTCATGCCCCGCGCCC
ACCGGAAGGAGCTGACTGGGTTGAAGGCTCTCAAGGGCATCGGTCGAGATCCCGGTGCCTAATGAGTGAG
CTAACTTACATTAATTGCGTTGCGCTAATACGACTCACTATAGGGAGACCACAACGGTTTCCCTCCGGCT
CCGGAAATAATTTTGTTTAACTTTAAGAAGGAGATATACATATGGGGAGTTCGCACCATCATCACCACCA
TAGCTCTGGCTCCTATCCGTATGACGTGCCAGACTATGCTGGTAGCTATCCTTACGATGTCCCCGATTAT
GCGGGATCTTATCCATACGATGTGCCAGACTATGCAAGTTCAGGTTCCCTGGAAGTTCTGTTCCAGGGGC
CCGGATCCCGGTCCGACATATGAGCGCGCGGAATTCAAAGGCCTACGTCGACGAGCTCACTAGTCGCGGC
CGCTTTCGAATCTAGAGCCTGCAGTCTCGACAAGCTTGTCGAGAAGTACTAGAGGATGTACAACGCGTGC
GCGCTGATCCGGCTGCTAACAAAGCCCGAAAGGAAGCTGAGTTGGCTGCTGCCACCGCTGAGCAATAACT
AGCATAACCCCTTGGGGCCTCTAAACGGGTCTTGAGGGGTTTTTTGCTGAAACCTCAGGCATTTGAGAAG
CACACGGTCACACTGCTTCCGGTAGTCAATAAACCGGTAAACCAGCAATAGACATAAGCGGCTATTTAAC
GACCCTGCCCTGAACCGACGACCGGGTCATCGTGGCCGGATCTTGCGGCCCCTCGGCTTGAACGAATTGT
TAGACATTATTTGCCGACTACCTTGGTGATCTCGCCTTTCACGTAGTGGACAAATTCTTCCAACTGATCT
GCGCGCGAGGCCAAGCGATCTTCTTCTTGTCCAAGATAAGCCTGTCTAGCTTCAAGTATGACGGGCTGAT
ACTGGGCCGGCAGGCGCTCCATTGCCCAGTCGGCAGCGACATCCTTCGGCGCGATTTTGCCGGTTACTGC
GCTGTACCAAATGCGGGACAACGTAAGCACTACATTTCGCTCATCGCCAGCCCAGTCGGGCGGCGAGTTC
CATAGCGTTAAGGTTTCATTTAGCGCCTCAAATAGATCCTGTTCAGGAACCGGATCAAAGAGTTCCTCCG
CCGCTGGACCTACCAAGGCAACGCTATGTTCTCTTGCTTTTGTCAGCAAGATAGCCAGATCAATGTCGAT
CGTGGCTGGCTCGAAGATACCTGCAAGAATGTCATTGCGCTGCCATTCTCCAAATTGCAGTTCGCGCTTA
GCTGGATAACGCCACGGAATGATGTCGTCGTGCACAACAATGGTGACTTCTACAGCGCGGAGAATCTCGC
TCTCTCCAGGGGAAGCCGAAGTTTCCAAAAGGTCGTTGATCAAAGCTCGCCGCGTTGTTTCATCAAGCCT
TACGGTCACCGTAACCAGCAAATCAATATCACTGTGTGGCT
